Addgene plasmid #163551: pCMV_RBMX-eA3A-UdgX-NG-nCas9
Purpose: Mammalian CG-to-GC base editing
Depositing lab: David Liu. Depositing organization: Broad Institute. Publication: Efficient C*G-to-G*C base editors developed using CRISPRi screens, target-library analysis, and machine learning. Koblan LW, Arbab M, Shen MW, Hussmann JA, Anzalone AV, Doman JL, Newby GA, Yang D, Mok B, Replogle JM, Xu A, Sisley TA, Weissman JS, Adamson B, Liu DR. Nat Biotechnol. 2021 Jun 28. pii: 10.1038/s41587-021-00938-z. doi: 10.1038/s41587-021-00938-z. PubMed 34183861.
Backbone
  Vector backbone: pCMV
  Vector type: Mammalian Expression, CRISPR
Growth in bacteria
  Bacterial resistance: Ampicillin, 100 μg/mL
  Growth temperature: 37°C
  Growth strain: NEB Stable
  Copy number: High Copy
Gene/Insert
  Gene/Insert name: RBMX-eA3A-UdgX-NG-nCas9
  Species: H. sapiens (human)
  Mutation: nCas9 (D10A)NG (L111R, D1135V, G1218R, E1219F, A1322R, R1335V, T1337R)
  Cloning method: Gibson Cloning
Terms and licenses: Academic/Nonprofit Terms; Industry Terms: Not Available to Industry
How to cite: pCMV_RBMX-eA3A-UdgX-NG-nCas9 was a gift from David Liu (Addgene plasmid # 163551 ; http://n2t.net/addgene:163551 ; RRID:Addgene_163551)
