[The description below was written by a language model from this plasmid's Addgene catalogue record and pLannotate feature annotations shown in this document.]
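Description:
pCMV_RBMX-eA3A-UdgX-NG-nCas9 is a 10.3 kb mammalian expression plasmid on a pCMV backbone that encodes a CRISPR base editor for converting C•G base pairs to G•C in mammalian cells. It is maintained in E. coli through a high-copy ColE1/pUC-type origin and selected with ampicillin via the β-lactamase gene and its native promoter. The remaining bacterial annotations (lac promoter/operator, CAP site, and fragments of lacI, bom, an MCS and the SV40 promoter) are backbone remnants with no evident role in the payload. No mammalian selection marker is annotated, which fits transient transfection use.

The payload is a single fusion open reading frame driven by the CMV immediate-early enhancer and promoter, which span the plasmid's numbering origin, and terminated by the bovine growth hormone polyadenylation signal. A T7 promoter sits just upstream of the coding region and could support in vitro transcription. From N- to C-terminus, the annotated fusion contains human RBMX, an RNA-binding protein, then APOBEC3A, a cytidine deaminase acting on single-stranded DNA (named eA3A, an engineered variant whose changes are not listed in the record). Next comes an unannotated stretch that, going by the construct name, would hold UdgX, a uracil-binding glycosylase relative. Streptococcus pyogenes Cas9 follows, detected as two contiguous segments. The Cas9 carries D10A, making it a nickase, plus the listed NG substitutions that relax PAM recognition to NG sites.

When targeted by a separately supplied guide RNA, which this plasmid does not encode, the deaminase converts cytosine to uracil in the exposed strand. The fused partners are intended to steer processing of that lesion toward a C-to-G outcome.
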