Features (pLannotate 1.2.2; 18 found; start..end, strand, type, name):
      1..204     +  promoter       CMV promoter: human cytomegalovirus (CMV) immediate early promoter
    246..264     +  promoter       T7 promoter: promoter for bacteriophage T7 RNA polymerase
    335..1507    +  CDS            RBMX: RBMX_HUMAN - Also known as HNRPG, RBMXP1. Experimental evidence at protein level: Swiss-Prot protein existence level 1. RNA-binding protein that plays several role in the regulation of pre- and post-transcriptional processes. Implicated in tissue- specific regulation of gene transcription and alternative splicing of several pre-mRNAs. Binds to and stimulates transcription from the tumor suppressor TXNIP gene promoter; may thus be involved in tumor suppression. When associated with SAFB, binds to and stimulates transcription from the SREBF1 promoter. Associates with nascent mRNAs transcribed by
   1607..2197    +  CDS            APOBEC3A: ABC3A_HUMAN - Experimental evidence at protein level: Swiss-Prot protein existence level 1. DNA deaminase (cytidine deaminase) with restriction activity against viruses, foreign DNA and mobility of retrotransposons. Exhibits antiviral activity against adeno-associated virus (AAV) and human T- cell leukemia virus type 1 (HTLV-1) and may inhibit the mobility of LTR and non-LTR retrotransposons. Selectively targets single-stranded DNA and can deaminate both methylcytosine and cytosine in foreign DNA. Can induce somatic hypermutation in the nuclear and mitochondrial DNA. May also play a role in th
   3017..4618    +  CDS            dCas9(N): N-terminal portion of catalytically inactive Streptococcus pyogenes dCas9 carrying the D10A mutation (Zetsche et al., 2015)
   4619..7113    +  CDS            Cas9(C) (fragment): C-terminal portion of Streptococcus pyogenes Cas9 (Zetsche et al., 2015)
   7235..7459    +  polyA_signal   bGH poly(A) signal: bovine growth hormone polyadenylation signal
   7463..7484    +  promoter       SV40 promoter (fragment): SV40 enhancer and early promoter
   7489..7505    +  misc_feature   MCS (fragment): pBluescript multiple cloning site
   7554..7570    -  protein_bind   lac operator: The lac repressor binds to the lac operator to inhibit transcription in E. coli. This inhibition can be relieved by adding lactose or isopropyl-β-D-thiogalactopyranoside (IPTG). lac repressor encoded by lacI
   7578..7608    -  promoter       lac promoter: promoter for the E. coli lac operon
   7623..7644    -  protein_bind   CAP binding site: CAP binding activates transcription in the presence of cAMP. E. coli catabolite activator protein
   7657..7749    -  CDS            lacI (fragment): lac repressor; lacI; The lac repressor binds to the lac operator to inhibit transcription in E. coli. This inhibition can be relieved by adding lactose or isopropyl-β-D-thiogalactopyranoside (IPTG).
   7932..8520    -  rep_origin     ori: high-copy-number ColE1/pMB1/pBR322/pUC origin of replication
   8691..9551    -  CDS            AmpR: β-lactamase; bla; confers resistance to ampicillin, carbenicillin, and related antibiotics
   9552..9656    -  promoter       AmpR promoter: bla
   9727..9771    -  misc_feature   bom (fragment): basis of mobility region from pBR322
   9926..10305   +  enhancer       CMV enhancer: human cytomegalovirus immediate early enhancer
>Addgene plasmid #163551 | pCMV_RBMX-eA3A-UdgX-NG-nCas9 | addgene full sequence | sequence record 320360 | Addgene NGS Result
GTGATGCGGTTTTGGCAGTACATCAATGGGCGTGGATAGCGGTTTGACTCACGGGGATTTCCAAGTCTCC
ACCCCATTGACGTCAATGGGAGTTTGTTTTGGCACCAAAATCAACGGGACTTTCCAAAATGTCGTAACAA
CTCCGCCCCATTGACGCAAATGGGCGGTAGGCGTGTACGGTGGGAGGTCTATATAAGCAGAGCTGGTTTA
GTGAACCGTCAGATCCGCTAGAGATCCGCGGCCGCTAATACGACTCACTATAGGGAGAGCCGCCACCATG
AAACGGACAGCCGACGGAAGCGAGTTCGAGTCACCAAAGAAGAAGCGGAAAGTCATGGTTGAAGCAGATC
GCCCAGGAAAGCTCTTCATTGGTGGGCTTAATACGGAAACAAATGAGAAAGCTCTTGAAGCAGTATTTGG
CAAATATGGACGAATAGTGGAAGTACTCTTGATGAAAGACCGTGAAACCAACAAATCAAGAGGATTTGCT
TTTGTCACCTTTGAAAGCCCAGCAGACGCTAAGGATGCAGCCAGAGACATGAATGGAAAGTCATTAGATG
GAAAAGCCATCAAGGTGGAACAAGCCACCAAACCATCATTTGAAAGTGGTAGACGTGGACCGCCTCCACC
TCCAAGAAGTAGAGGCCCTCCAAGAGGTCTTAGAGGTGGAAGAGGAGGAAGTGGAGGAACCAGGGGACCT
CCCTCACGGGGAGGACACATGGATGACGGTGGATATTCCATGAATTTTAACATGAGTTCTTCCAGGGGAC
CACTCCCAGTAAAAAGAGGACCACCACCAAGAAGTGGGGGTCCTCCTCCTAAGAGATCTGCACCTTCAGG
ACCAGTTCGCAGTAGCAGTGGAATGGGAGGAAGAGCTCCTGTATCACGTGGAAGAGATAGTTATGGAGGT
CCACCTCGAAGGGAACCGCTGCCCTCTCGTAGAGATGTTTATTTGTCCCCAAGAGATGATGGGTATTCTA
CTAAAGACAGCTATTCAAGCAGAGATTACCCAAGTTCTCGTGATACTAGAGATTATGCACCACCACCACG
AGATTATACTTACCGTGATTATGGTCATTCCAGTTCACGTGATGACTATCCATCAAGAGGATATAGCGAT
AGAGATGGATATGGTCGTGATCGTGACTATTCAGATCATCCAAGTGGAGGTTCCTACAGAGATTCATATG
AGAGTTATGGTAACTCACGTAGTGCTCCACCTACACGAGGGCCCCCGCCATCTTATGGTGGAAGCAGTCG
CTATGATGATTACAGCAGCTCACGTGACGGATATGGTGGAAGTCGAGACAGTTACTCAAGCAGCCGAAGT
GATCTCTACTCAAGTGGTCGTGATCGGGTTGGCAGACAAGAAAGAGGGCTTCCCCCTTCTATGGAAAGGG
GGTACCCTCCTCCACGTGATTCCTACAGCAGTTCAAGCCGCGGAGCACCAAGAGGTGGTGGCCGTGGAGG
AAGCCGATCTGATAGAGGGGGAGGCAGAAGCAGATACTCTGGAGGATCTAGCGGAGGCTCCTCTGGCTCT
GAGACACCTGGCACAAGCGAGAGCGCAACACCTGAAAGCAGCGGGGGCAGCAGCGGGGGGTCAGAGGCAA
GCCCAGCAAGCGGCCCACGGCACCTGATGGACCCCCACATTTTCACCAGCAACTTCAACAACGGAATCGG
ACGACACAAGACCTACCTGTGCTATGAGGTGGAGAGGCTGGACAACGGCACATCCGTGAAGATGGATCAG
CACAGAGGCTTCCTGCACGGCCAGGCCAAGAATCTGCTGTGCGGCTTCTACGGCCGGCACGCAGAGCTGC
GCTTTCTGGACCTGGTGCCATCTCTGCAGCTGGATCCCGCCCAGATCTATAGGGTGACCTGGTTCATCAG
CTGGTCCCCTTGCTTTAGCTGGGGATGTGCAGGAGAGGTGAGGGCCTTCCTGCAGGAGAACACACACGTG
AGGCTGAGAATCTTTGCCGCCCGGATCTACGACTATGATCCCCTGTACAAGGAGGCCCTGCAGATGCTGA
GGGACGCAGGAGCCCAGGTGTCTATCATGACCTATGATGAGTTCAAGCACTGCTGGGACACATTTGTGGA
TCACCAGGGCTGTCCCTTTCAGCCTTGGGACGGCCTGGACGAGCATTCCCAGGCACTGAGCGGACGGCTG
AGGGCAATTCTGCAGAACCAGGGCAATTCTGGCGGATCTAGCGGAGGATCCTCTGGCAGCGAGACACCAG
GAACAAGCGAGTCAGCAACACCAGAGAGCAGTGGCGGCAGCAGCGGCGGCAGCATGGCCGGAGCACAGGA
TTTTGTCCCACATACTGCCGATCTGGCTGAGCTGGCTGCCGCCGCTGGAGAGTGTAGAGGATGCGGGCTG
TACCGGGATGCCACACAGGCCGTGTTCGGAGCAGGCGGCAGGAGCGCCCGCATCATGATGATCGGCGAGC
AGCCAGGCGATAAGGAGGACCTGGCCGGCCTGCCATTTGTGGGACCAGCAGGCCGGCTGCTGGACAGAGC
CCTGGAGGCCGCCGACATCGATAGGGACGCCCTGTACGTGACCAACGCCGTGAAGCACTTCAAGTTTACA
CGCGCCGCAGGAGGCAAGAGGAGAATCCACAAGACCCCCTCTCGGACAGAGGTGGTGGCCTGCAGACCTT
GGCTGATCGCCGAGATGACCAGCGTGGAGCCAGATGTGGTGGTGCTGCTGGGAGCAACAGCAGCAAAGGC
CCTGCTGGGCAATGACTTCAGGGTGACCCAGCACAGGGGAGAGGTGCTGCACGTGGACGATGTGCCAGGC
GATCCTGCCCTGGTGGCAACCGTGCACCCTAGCTCCCTGCTGAGAGGCCCAAAGGAGGAGCGGGAATCCG
CCTTCGCTGGGCTGGTGGACGACCTGAGAGTGGCTGCCGATGTGAGACCTAGCGGTGGTAGTTCTGGCGG
TAGCTCAGGATCTGAAACTCCCGGCACATCTGAAAGCGCGACTCCCGAATCATCTGGTGGATCTTCAGGT
GGAAGTGACAAGAAGTACAGCATCGGCCTGGCCATCGGCACCAACTCTGTGGGCTGGGCCGTGATCACCG
ACGAGTACAAGGTGCCCAGCAAGAAATTCAAGGTGCTGGGCAACACCGACCGGCACAGCATCAAGAAGAA
CCTGATCGGAGCCCTGCTGTTCGACAGCGGCGAAACAGCCGAGGCCACCCGGCTGAAGAGAACCGCCAGA
AGAAGATACACCAGACGGAAGAACCGGATCTGCTATCTGCAAGAGATCTTCAGCAACGAGATGGCCAAGG
TGGACGACAGCTTCTTCCACAGACTGGAAGAGTCCTTCCTGGTGGAAGAGGATAAGAAGCACGAGCGGCA
CCCCATCTTCGGCAACATCGTGGACGAGGTGGCCTACCACGAGAAGTACCCCACCATCTACCACCTGAGA
AAGAAACTGGTGGACAGCACCGACAAGGCCGACCTGCGGCTGATCTATCTGGCCCTGGCCCACATGATCA
AGTTCCGGGGCCACTTCCTGATCGAGGGCGACCTGAACCCCGACAACAGCGACGTGGACAAGCTGTTCAT
CCAGCTGGTGCAGACCTACAACCAGCTGTTCGAGGAAAACCCCATCAACGCCAGCGGCGTGGACGCCAAG
GCCATCCTGTCTGCCAGACTGAGCAAGAGCAGACGGCTGGAAAATCTGATCGCCCAGCTGCCCGGCGAGA
AGAAGAATGGCCTGTTCGGAAACCTGATTGCCCTGAGCCTGGGCCTGACCCCCAACTTCAAGAGCAACTT
CGACCTGGCCGAGGATGCCAAACTGCAGCTGAGCAAGGACACCTACGACGACGACCTGGACAACCTGCTG
GCCCAGATCGGCGACCAGTACGCCGACCTGTTTCTGGCCGCCAAGAACCTGTCCGACGCCATCCTGCTGA
GCGACATCCTGAGAGTGAACACCGAGATCACCAAGGCCCCCCTGAGCGCCTCTATGATCAAGAGATACGA
CGAGCACCACCAGGACCTGACCCTGCTGAAAGCTCTCGTGCGGCAGCAGCTGCCTGAGAAGTACAAAGAG
ATTTTCTTCGACCAGAGCAAGAACGGCTACGCCGGCTACATTGACGGCGGAGCCAGCCAGGAAGAGTTCT
ACAAGTTCATCAAGCCCATCCTGGAAAAGATGGACGGCACCGAGGAACTGCTCGTGAAGCTGAACAGAGA
GGACCTGCTGCGGAAGCAGCGGACCTTCGACAACGGCAGCATCCCCCACCAGATCCACCTGGGAGAGCTG
CACGCCATTCTGCGGCGGCAGGAAGATTTTTACCCATTCCTGAAGGACAACCGGGAAAAGATCGAGAAGA
TCCTGACCTTCCGCATCCCCTACTACGTGGGCCCTCTGGCCAGGGGAAACAGCAGATTCGCCTGGATGAC
CAGAAAGAGCGAGGAAACCATCACCCCCTGGAACTTCGAGGAAGTGGTGGACAAGGGCGCTTCCGCCCAG
AGCTTCATCGAGCGGATGACCAACTTCGATAAGAACCTGCCCAACGAGAAGGTGCTGCCCAAGCACAGCC
TGCTGTACGAGTACTTCACCGTGTATAACGAGCTGACCAAAGTGAAATACGTGACCGAGGGAATGAGAAA
GCCCGCCTTCCTGAGCGGCGAGCAGAAAAAGGCCATCGTGGACCTGCTGTTCAAGACCAACCGGAAAGTG
ACCGTGAAGCAGCTGAAAGAGGACTACTTCAAGAAAATCGAGTGCTTCGACTCCGTGGAAATCTCCGGCG
TGGAAGATCGGTTCAACGCCTCCCTGGGCACATACCACGATCTGCTGAAAATTATCAAGGACAAGGACTT
CCTGGACAATGAGGAAAACGAGGACATTCTGGAAGATATCGTGCTGACCCTGACACTGTTTGAGGACAGA
GAGATGATCGAGGAACGGCTGAAAACCTATGCCCACCTGTTCGACGACAAAGTGATGAAGCAGCTGAAGC
GGCGGAGATACACCGGCTGGGGCAGGCTGAGCCGGAAGCTGATCAACGGCATCCGGGACAAGCAGTCCGG
CAAGACAATCCTGGATTTCCTGAAGTCCGACGGCTTCGCCAACAGAAACTTCATGCAGCTGATCCACGAC
GACAGCCTGACCTTTAAAGAGGACATCCAGAAAGCCCAGGTGTCCGGCCAGGGCGATAGCCTGCACGAGC
ACATTGCCAATCTGGCCGGCAGCCCCGCCATTAAGAAGGGCATCCTGCAGACAGTGAAGGTGGTGGACGA
GCTCGTGAAAGTGATGGGCCGGCACAAGCCCGAGAACATCGTGATCGAAATGGCCAGAGAGAACCAGACC
ACCCAGAAGGGACAGAAGAACAGCCGCGAGAGAATGAAGCGGATCGAAGAGGGCATCAAAGAGCTGGGCA
GCCAGATCCTGAAAGAACACCCCGTGGAAAACACCCAGCTGCAGAACGAGAAGCTGTACCTGTACTACCT
GCAGAATGGGCGGGATATGTACGTGGACCAGGAACTGGACATCAACCGGCTGTCCGACTACGATGTGGAC
CATATCGTGCCTCAGAGCTTTCTGAAGGACGACTCCATCGACAACAAGGTGCTGACCAGAAGCGACAAGA
ACCGGGGCAAGAGCGACAACGTGCCCTCCGAAGAGGTCGTGAAGAAGATGAAGAACTACTGGCGGCAGCT
GCTGAACGCCAAGCTGATTACCCAGAGAAAGTTCGACAATCTGACCAAGGCCGAGAGAGGCGGCCTGAGC
GAACTGGATAAGGCCGGCTTCATCAAGAGACAGCTGGTGGAAACCCGGCAGATCACAAAGCACGTGGCAC
AGATCCTGGACTCCCGGATGAACACTAAGTACGACGAGAATGACAAGCTGATCCGGGAAGTGAAAGTGAT
CACCCTGAAGTCCAAGCTGGTGTCCGATTTCCGGAAGGATTTCCAGTTTTACAAAGTGCGCGAGATCAAC
AACTACCACCACGCCCACGACGCCTACCTGAACGCCGTCGTGGGAACCGCCCTGATCAAAAAGTACCCTA
AGCTGGAAAGCGAGTTCGTGTACGGCGACTACAAGGTGTACGACGTGCGGAAGATGATCGCCAAGAGCGA
GCAGGAAATCGGCAAGGCTACCGCCAAGTACTTCTTCTACAGCAACATCATGAACTTTTTCAAGACCGAG
ATTACCCTGGCCAACGGCGAGATCCGGAAGCGGCCTCTGATCGAGACAAACGGCGAAACCGGGGAGATCG
TGTGGGATAAGGGCCGGGATTTTGCCACCGTGCGGAAAGTGCTGAGCATGCCCCAAGTGAATATCGTGAA
AAAGACCGAGGTGCAGACAGGCGGCTTCAGCAAAGAGTCTATCAGGCCCAAGAGGAACAGCGATAAGCTG
ATCGCCAGAAAGAAGGACTGGGACCCTAAGAAGTACGGCGGCTTCGTCAGCCCCACCGTGGCCTATTCTG
TGCTGGTGGTGGCCAAAGTGGAAAAGGGCAAGTCCAAGAAACTGAAGAGTGTGAAAGAGCTGCTGGGGAT
CACCATCATGGAAAGAAGCAGCTTCGAGAAGAATCCCATCGACTTTCTGGAAGCCAAGGGCTACAAAGAA
GTGAAAAAGGACCTGATCATCAAGCTGCCTAAGTACTCCCTGTTCGAGCTGGAAAACGGCCGGAAGAGAA
TGCTGGCCTCTGCCAGATTCCTGCAGAAGGGAAACGAACTGGCCCTGCCCTCCAAATATGTGAACTTCCT
GTACCTGGCCAGCCACTATGAGAAGCTGAAGGGCTCCCCCGAGGATAATGAGCAGAAACAGCTGTTTGTG
GAACAGCACAAGCACTACCTGGACGAGATCATCGAGCAGATCAGCGAGTTCTCCAAGAGAGTGATCCTGG
CCGACGCTAATCTGGACAAAGTGCTGTCCGCCTACAACAAGCACCGGGATAAGCCCATCAGAGAGCAGGC
CGAGAATATCATCCACCTGTTTACCCTGACCAATCTGGGAGCCCCTAGGGCCTTCAAGTACTTTGACACC
ACCATCGACCGGAAGGTGTACAGGAGCACCAAAGAGGTGCTGGACGCCACCCTGATCCACCAGAGCATCA
CCGGCCTGTACGAGACACGGATCGACCTGTCTCAGCTGGGAGGTGACTCTGGCGGCTCAAAAAGAACCGC
CGACGGCAGCGAATTCGAGCCCAAGAAGAAGAGGAAAGTCTAACCGGTCATCATCACCATCACCATTGAG
TTTAAACCCGCTGATCAGCCTCGACTGTGCCTTCTAGTTGCCAGCCATCTGTTGTTTGCCCCTCCCCCGT
GCCTTCCTTGACCCTGGAAGGTGCCACTCCCACTGTCCTTTCCTAATAAAATGAGGAAATTGCATCGCAT
TGTCTGAGTAGGTGTCATTCTATTCTGGGGGGTGGGGTGGGGCAGGACAGCAAGGGGGAGGATTGGGAAG
ACAATAGCAGGCATGCTGGGGATGCGGTGGGCTCTATGGCTTCTGAGGCGGAAAGAACCAGCTGGGGCTC
GATACCGTCGACCTCTAGCTAGAGCTTGGCGTAATCATGGTCATAGCTGTTTCCTGTGTGAAATTGTTAT
CCGCTCACAATTCCACACAACATACGAGCCGGAAGCATAAAGTGTAAAGCCTAGGGTGCCTAATGAGTGA
GCTAACTCACATTAATTGCGTTGCGCTCACTGCCCGCTTTCCAGTCGGGAAACCTGTCGTGCCAGCTGCA
TTAATGAATCGGCCAACGCGCGGGAAGAGGCGGTTTGCGTATTGGGCGCTCTTCCGCTTCCTCGCTCACT
GACTCGCTGCGCTCGGTCGTTCGGCTGCGGCGAGCGGTATCAGCTCACTCAAAGGCGGTAATACGGTTAT
CCACAGAATCAGGGGATAACGCAGGAAAGAACATGTGAGCAAAAGGCCAGCAAAAGGCCAGGAACCGTAA
AAAGGCCGCGTTGCTGGCGTTTTTCCATAGGCTCCGCCCCCCTGACGAGCATCACAAAAATCGACGCTCA
AGTCAGAGGTGGCGAAACCCGACAGGACTATAAAGATACCAGGCGTTTCCCCCTGGAAGCTCCCTCGTGC
GCTCTCCTGTTCCGACCCTGCCGCTTACCGGATACCTGTCCGCCTTTCTCCCTTCGGGAAGCGTGGCGCT
TTCTCATAGCTCACGCTGTAGGTATCTCAGTTCGGTGTAGGTCGTTCGCTCCAAGCTGGGCTGTGTGCAC
GAACCCCCCGTTCAGCCCGACCGCTGCGCCTTATCCGGTAACTATCGTCTTGAGTCCAACCCGGTAAGAC
ACGACTTATCGCCACTGGCAGCAGCCACTGGTAACAGGATTAGCAGAGCGAGGTATGTAGGCGGTGCTAC
AGAGTTCTTGAAGTGGTGGCCTAACTACGGCTACACTAGAAGAACAGTATTTGGTATCTGCGCTCTGCTG
AAGCCAGTTACCTTCGGAAAAAGAGTTGGTAGCTCTTGATCCGGCAAACAAACCACCGCTGGTAGCGGTG
GTTTTTTTGTTTGCAAGCAGCAGATTACGCGCAGAAAAAAAGGATCTCAAGAAGATCCTTTGATCTTTTC
TACGGGGTCTGACACTCAGTGGAACGAAAACTCACGTTAAGGGATTTTGGTCATGAGATTATCAAAAAGG
ATCTTCACCTAGATCCTTTTAAATTAAAAATGAAGTTTTAAATCAATCTAAAGTATATATGAGTAAACTT
GGTCTGACAGTTACCAATGCTTAATCAGTGAGGCACCTATCTCAGCGATCTGTCTATTTCGTTCATCCAT
AGTTGCCTGACTCCCCGTCGTGTAGATAACTACGATACGGGAGGGCTTACCATCTGGCCCCAGTGCTGCA
ATGATACCGCGAGACCCACGCTCACCGGCTCCAGATTTATCAGCAATAAACCAGCCAGCCGGAAGGGCCG
AGCGCAGAAGTGGTCCTGCAACTTTATCCGCCTCCATCCAGTCTATTAATTGTTGCCGGGAAGCTAGAGT
AAGTAGTTCGCCAGTTAATAGTTTGCGCAACGTTGTTGCCATTGCTACAGGCATCGTGGTGTCACGCTCG
TCGTTTGGTATGGCTTCATTCAGCTCCGGTTCCCAACGATCAAGGCGAGTTACATGATCCCCCATGTTGT
GCAAAAAAGCGGTTAGCTCCTTCGGTCCTCCGATCGTTGTCAGAAGTAAGTTGGCCGCAGTGTTATCACT
CATGGTTATGGCAGCACTGCATAATTCTCTTACTGTCATGCCATCCGTAAGATGCTTTTCTGTGACTGGT
GAGTACTCAACCAAGTCATTCTGAGAATAGTGTATGCGGCGACCGAGTTGCTCTTGCCCGGCGTCAATAC
GGGATAATACCGCGCCACATAGCAGAACTTTAAAAGTGCTCATCATTGGAAAACGTTCTTCGGGGCGAAA
ACTCTCAAGGATCTTACCGCTGTTGAGATCCAGTTCGATGTAACCCACTCGTGCACCCAACTGATCTTCA
GCATCTTTTACTTTCACCAGCGTTTCTGGGTGAGCAAAAACAGGAAGGCAAAATGCCGCAAAAAAGGGAA
TAAGGGCGACACGGAAATGTTGAATACTCATACTCTTCCTTTTTCAATATTATTGAAGCATTTATCAGGG
TTATTGTCTCATGAGCGGATACATATTTGAATGTATTTAGAAAAATAAACAAATAGGGGTTCCGCGCACA
TTTCCCCGAAAAGTGCCACCTGACGTCGACGGATCGGGAGATCGATCTCCCGATCCCCTAGGGTCGACTC
TCAGTACAATCTGCTCTGATGCCGCATAGTTAAGCCAGTATCTGCTCCCTGCTTGTGTGTTGGAGGTCGC
TGAGTAGTGCGCGAGCAAAATTTAAGCTACAACAAGGCAAGGCTTGACCGACAATTGCATGAAGAATCTG
CTTAGGGTTAGGCGTTTTGCGCTGCTTCGCGATGTACGGGCCAGATATACGCGTTGACATTGATTATTGA
CTAGTTATTAATAGTAATCAATTACGGGGTCATTAGTTCATAGCCCATATATGGAGTTCCGCGTTACATA
ACTTACGGTAAATGGCCCGCCTGGCTGACCGCCCAACGACCCCCGCCCATTGACGTCAATAATGACGTAT
GTTCCCATAGTAACGCCAATAGGGACTTTCCATTGACGTCAATGGGTGGAGTATTTACGGTAAACTGCCC
ACTTGGCAGTACATCAAGTGTATCATATGCCAAGTACGCCCCCTATTGACGTCAATGACGGTAAATGGCC
CGCCTGGCATTATGCCCAGTACATGACCTTATGGGACTTTCCTACTTGGCAGTACATCTACGTATTAGTC
ATCGCTATTACCATG
